Addgene plasmid #118263: pZH_tdPP7cp_mCerulean3
Purpose: Low-noise, tetracycline inducible expression of tdPP7cp-mCerulean3
Depositing lab: Zach Hensel. Depositing organization: Universidade Nova de Lisboa, Instituto de Tecnologia Quimica e Biologica Antonio Xavier NOVA (ITQB NOVA).
Backbone
  Vector backbone: pBAD33
  Vector type: Bacterial Expression
Growth in bacteria
  Bacterial resistance: Ampicillin, 100 μg/mL
  Growth temperature: 37°C
  Growth strain: DH5alpha
  Copy number: Low Copy
Gene/Insert
  Gene/Insert name: tdPP7cp-mCerulean3
  Promoter: pLtetO-1
  Cloning method: Gibson Cloning
  Sequencing primers: 5′ CTATGCGGCATCAGAGCAG
Terms and licenses: Academic/Nonprofit Terms; Industry Terms: Not Available to Industry
How to cite: pZH_tdPP7cp_mCerulean3 was a gift from Zach Hensel (Addgene plasmid # 118263 ; http://n2t.net/addgene:118263 ; RRID:Addgene_118263)
