[The description below was written by a language model from this plasmid's Addgene catalogue record and pLannotate feature annotations shown in this document.]
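Description:
pZH_tdPP7cp_mCerulean3 is a bacterial expression plasmid of about 5 kb, recorded as built on a pBAD33 backbone by Gibson assembly, for low-noise, tetracycline-inducible production of a fluorescent RNA-binding protein in E. coli. It replicates from a p15A origin, which the record lists as low copy and which is compatible with ColE1-type plasmids, so a second plasmid can be carried in the same cell. Selection is by ampicillin through a β-lactamase gene with its own promoter. The annotation also picks up short remnants of earlier vectors (bom, rop, RSF origin and lacI fragments, and a lac promoter/operator segment on the opposite strand). These look like backbone leftovers rather than functional parts of the design.

The payload is driven by PLtetO-1, a phage lambda PL derivative carrying tet operator sites. Downstream lies the PP7 bacteriophage coat protein fused to the monomeric cyan fluorescent protein mCerulean3. The name indicates a tandem dimer (td) of the coat protein, although the automated table annotates only one coat-protein copy, preceded by an unannotated stretch long enough to hold the other. A tetR coding sequence follows mCerulean3 on the same strand, ahead of an rrnB T1 terminator, with no separate promoter annotated. This suggests the repressor is co-transcribed with the fusion and so regulates its own promoter. Such negative feedback would fit the stated low-noise purpose, though the record does not spell out the mechanism. Tetracycline-class inducers release TetR from the operators.

PP7 coat protein binds a specific phage RNA hairpin, so fusions like this are typically used to label transcripts tagged with PP7 binding sites for live-cell imaging. The record itself does not describe a particular application.
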