Features (pLannotate 1.2.2; 18 found; start..end, strand, type, name):
    137..188     +  misc_feature   bom (fragment): basis of mobility region from pBR322
    189..262     +  promoter       PLtetO-1 promoter: modified phage lambda PL promoter with tet operator sites (Lutz and Bujard, 1997)
    673..1035    +  CDS            COAT_BPPP7: Experimental evidence at protein level: Swiss-Prot protein existence level 1. Forms the phage shell; binds to the phage RNA. From Pseudomonas phage PP7 (Bacteriophage PP7).
   1051..1767    +  CDS            mCerulean3: mCerulean3 is a basic (constitutively fluorescent) cyan fluorescent protein published in 2011, derived from Aequorea victoria. It is reported to be a somewhat slowly-maturing monomer with very low acid sensitivity.
   1794..2414    +  CDS            tetR: TETR2_ECOLX - Experimental evidence at protein level: Swiss-Prot protein existence level 1. TetR is the repressor of the tetracycline resistance element; its N-terminal region forms a helix-turn-helix structure and binds DNA. Binding of tetracycline to TetR reduces the repressor affinity for the tetracycline resistance gene (tetA) promoter operator sites. From Escherichia coli.
   2421..2438    -  misc_feature   MCS (fragment): pBluescript multiple cloning site
   2462..2508    +  terminator     rrnB T1 terminator: transcription terminator T1 from the E. coli rrnB gene
   2551..2567    -  protein_bind   lac operator: The lac repressor binds to the lac operator to inhibit transcription in E. coli. This inhibition can be relieved by adding lactose or isopropyl-β-D-thiogalactopyranoside (IPTG). lac repressor encoded by lacI
   2575..2605    -  promoter       lac promoter: promoter for the E. coli lac operon
   2620..2641    -  protein_bind   CAP binding site: CAP binding activates transcription in the presence of cAMP. E. coli catabolite activator protein
   2654..2746    -  CDS            lacI (fragment): lac repressor; lacI; The lac repressor binds to the lac operator to inhibit transcription in E. coli. This inhibition can be relieved by adding lactose or isopropyl-β-D-thiogalactopyranoside (IPTG).
   2748..2881    -  rep_origin     RSF ori (fragment): Plasmids containing the RSF 1030 origin of replication can be propagated in E. coli cells that contain additional plasmids with compatible origins.
   2918..2939    +  misc_feature   bom (fragment): basis of mobility region from pBR322
   3038..3093    -  rep_origin     RSF ori (fragment): Plasmids containing the RSF 1030 origin of replication can be propagated in E. coli cells that contain additional plasmids with compatible origins.
   3181..3726    -  rep_origin     p15A ori: Plasmids containing the medium-copy-number p15A origin of replication can be propagated in E. coli cells that contain a second plasmid with the ColE1 origin.
   3917..4777    -  CDS            AmpR: β-lactamase; bla; confers resistance to ampicillin, carbenicillin, and related antibiotics
   4778..4882    -  promoter       AmpR promoter: bla
   4977..35      +  CDS            rop (fragment) (across the origin): Rop protein, which maintains plasmids at low copy number; rop
>Addgene plasmid #118263 | pZH_tdPP7cp_mCerulean3 | addgene full sequence | sequence record 229501 | Addgene NGS Result
TCGCGCGTTTCGGTGATGACGGTGAAAACCTCTGACACATGCAGCTCCCGGAGACGGTCACAGCTTGTCT
GTAAGCGGATGCCGGGAGCAGACAAGCCCGTCAGGGCGCGTCAGCGGGTGTTGGCGGGTGTCGGGGCTGG
CTTAACTATGCGGCATCAGAGCAGATTGTACTGAGAGTGCACCATATGTCCCTATCAGTGATAGAGATTG
ACATCCCTATCAGTGATAGAGATACTGAGCACATCAGCAGGACGCACTGACCGAATTCATTAAAGAGGAG
AAAGGTACCGCATGTCTAAAACTATCGTGCTGTCTGTTGGTGAAGCAACCCGCACCCTGACTGAAATTCA
GTCTACTGCTGATCGCCAAATCTTCGAAGAAAAAGTTGGTCCGCTGGTTGGCCGTCTGCGTCTGACTGCT
TCCCTGCGTCAGAACGGCGCGAAGACCGCGTATCGCGTTAATCTGAAACTGGATCAAGCGGACGTAGTGG
ACTCTGGTCTGCCGAAAGTTCGCTACACGCAGGTGTGGTCTCACGACGTTACCATCGTTGCTAATTCCAC
CGAAGCCAGCCGTAAGTCCCTCTACGACCTCACCAAGAGCCTGGTTGCAACCTCTCAGGTTGAGGATCTG
GTGGTCAACCTGGTACCACTGGGCCGCGCAGATCCGCTGGCATCTAAAACCATTGTTCTGTCCGTGGGCG
AAGCGACCCGTACCCTGACTGAGATCCAGTCTACCGCGGATCGCCAGATTTTTGAAGAAAAGGTAGGCCC
GCTGGTTGGCCGCCTGCGTCTGACCGCGAGCCTGCGCCAGAACGGTGCAAAAACCGCTTATCGTGTGAAC
CTGAAGCTGGATCAGGCCGATGTTGTAGACAGCGGCCTGCCGAAGGTACGTTACACTCAGGTTTGGTCCC
ACGATGTTACCATCGTGGCAAACTCTACCGAAGCTAGTCGTAAAAGCCTGTACGATCTCACGAAATCCCT
GGTCGCTACCTCCCAGGTGGAAGATCTGGTGGTTAACCTGGTTCCACTGGGTCGCCCGCCGGTTGCCACC
ATGGTGAGCAAGGGCGAGGAGCTGTTCACCGGGGTGGTGCCCATCCTGGTCGAGCTGGACGGCGACGTAA
ACGGCCACAAGTTCAGCGTGTCCGGCGAGGGCGAGGGCGATGCCACCTACGGCAAGCTGACCCTGAAGTT
CATCTGCACCACCGGCAAGCTGCCCGTGCCCTGGCCCACCCTCGTGACCACCCTGAGCTGGGGCGTGCAG
TGCTTCGCCCGCTACCCCGACCACATGAAGCAGCACGACTTCTTCAAGTCCGCCATGCCCGAAGGCTACG
TCCAGGAGCGCACCATCTTCTTCAAGGACGACGGCAACTACAAGACCCGCGCCGAGGTGAAGTTCGAGGG
CGACACCCTGGTGAACCGCATCGAGCTGAAGGGCATCGACTTCAAGGAGGACGGCAACATCCTGGGGCAC
AAGCTGGAGTACAACGCCATCCACGGCAACGTCTATATCACCGCCGACAAGCAGAAGAACGGCATCAAGG
CCAACTTCGGCCTCAACTGCAACATCGAGGACGGCAGCGTGCAGCTCGCCGACCACTACCAGCAGAACAC
CCCCATCGGCGACGGCCCCGTGCTGCTGCCCGACAACCACTACCTGAGCACCCAGTCCAAGCTGAGCAAA
GACCCCAACGAGAAGCGCGATCACATGGTCCTGCTGGAGTTCGTGACCGCCGCCGGGATCACTCTCGGCA
TGGACGAGCTGTACAAGTAATAATCTAGCAGGAGGATTTCACCATGTCTAGATTAGATAAAAGTAAAGTG
ATTAACAGCGCATTAGAGCTGCTTAATGAGGTCGGAATCGAAGGTTTAACAACCCGTAAACTCGCCCAGA
AGCTAGGTGTAGAGCAGCCTACATTGTATTGGCATGTAAAAAATAAGCGGGCTTTGCTCGACGCCTTAGC
CATTGAGATGTTAGATAGGCACCATACTCACTTTTGCCCTTTAGAAGGGGAAAGCTGGCAAGATTTTTTA
CGTAATAACGCTAAAAGTTTTAGATGTGCTTTACTAAGTCATCGCGATGGAGCAAAAGTACATTTAGGTA
CACGGCCTACAGAAAAACAGTATGAAACTCTCGAAAATCAATTAGCCTTTTTATGCCAACAAGGTTTTTC
ACTAGAGAATGCATTATATGCACTCAGCGCTGTGGGGCATTTTACTTTAGGTTGCGTATTGGAAGATCAA
GAGCATCAAGTCGCTAAAGAAGAAAGGGAAACACCTACTACTGATAGTATGCCGCCATTATTACGACAAG
CTATCGAATTATTTGATCACCAAGGTGCAGAGCCAGCCTTCTTATTCGGCCTTGAATTGATCATCTGCGG
ATTAGAAAAACAACTTAAATGTGAAAGTGGGTCTTAATAACTGCAGCCCGGGGGATCCCATGGTACGCGT
GCTAGAGGCATCAAATAAAACGAAAGGCTCAGTCGAAAGACTGGGCCTTTCGTTTTATAAGCTTGGCGTA
ATCATGGTCATAGCTGTTTCCTGTGTGAAATTGTTATCCGCTCACAATTCCACACAACATACGAGCCGGA
AGCATAAAGTGTAAAGCCTGGGGTGCCTAATGAGTGAGCTAACTCACATTAATTGCGTTGCGCTCACTGC
CCGCTTTCCAGTCGGGAAACCTGTCGTGCCAGCTGCATTAATGAATCGGCCAACGCGCGGGGAGAGGCGG
TTTGCGTATTGGGCGCTCTTCCGCTTCCTCGCTCACTGACTCGCTGCGCTCGGTCGTTCGGCTGCGGCGA
GCGGTATCAGCTCACTCAAAGGCGGTAATACGGTTATCCACAGAATCAGGGGATAACGCAGGAAAGAACA
TGTGAGCAAAAGGCCAGCAAAAGGCCAGGAACCGTAAAAAGGCGCGCTAGCGGAGTGTATACTGGCTTAC
TATGTTGGCACTGATGAGGGTGTCAGTGAAGTGCTTCATGTGGCAGGAGAAAAAAGGCTGCACCGGTGCG
TCAGCAGAATATGTGATACAGGATATATTCCGCTTCCTCGCTCACTGACTCGCTACGCTCGGTCGTTCGA
CTGCGGCGAGCGGAAATGGCTTACGAACGGGGCGGAGATTTCCTGGAAGATGCCAGGAAGATACTTAACA
GGGAAGTGAGAGGGCCGCGGCAAAGCCGTTTTTCCATAGGCTCCGCCCCCCTGACAAGCATCACGAAATC
TGACGCTCAAATCAGTGGTGGCGAAACCCGACAGGACTATAAAGATACCAGGCGTTTCCCCCTGGCGGCT
CCCTCGTGCGCTCTCCTGTTCCTGCCTTTCGGTTTACCGGTGTCATTCCGCTGTTATGGCCGCGTTTGTC
TCATTCCACGCCTGACACTCAGTTCCGGGTAGGCAGTTCGCTCCAAGCTGGACTGTATGCACGAACCCCC
CGTTCAGTCCGACCGCTGCGCCTTATCCGGTAACTATCGTCTTGAGTCCAACCCGGAAAGACATGCAAAA
GCACCACTGGCAGCAGCCACTGGTAATTGATTTAGAGGAGTTAGTCTTGAAGTCATGCGCCGGTTAAGGC
TAAACTGAAAGGACAAGTTTTGGTGACTGCGCTCCTCCAAGCCAGTTACCTCGGTTCAAAGAGTTGGTAG
CTCAGAGAACCTTCGAAAAACCGCCCTGCAAGGCGGTTTTTTCGTTTTCAGAGCAAGAGATTACGCGCAG
ACCAAAACGATCTCAAGAAGATCATCTTATTAATCAGATAAAATATAGATCTTTTCTACGGGGTCTGACG
CTCAGTGGAACGAAAACTCACGTTAAGGGATTTTGGTCATGAGATTATCAAAAAGGATCTTCACCTAGAT
CCTTTTAAATTAAAAATGAAGTTTTAAATCAATCTAAAGTATATATGAGTAAACTTGGTCTGACAGTTAC
CAATGCTTAATCAGTGAGGCACCTATCTCAGCGATCTGTCTATTTCGTTCATCCATAGTTGCCTGACTCC
CCGTCGTGTAGATAACTACGATACGGGAGGGCTTACCATCTGGCCCCAGTGCTGCAATGATACCGCGAGA
CCCACGCTCACCGGCTCCAGATTTATCAGCAATAAACCAGCCAGCCGGAAGGGCCGAGCGCAGAAGTGGT
CCTGCAACTTTATCCGCCTCCATCCAGTCTATTAATTGTTGCCGGGAAGCTAGAGTAAGTAGTTCGCCAG
TTAATAGTTTGCGCAACGTTGTTGCCATTGCTACAGGCATCGTGGTGTCACGCTCGTCGTTTGGTATGGC
TTCATTCAGCTCCGGTTCCCAACGATCAAGGCGAGTTACATGATCCCCCATGTTGTGCAAAAAAGCGGTT
AGCTCCTTCGGTCCTCCGATCGTTGTCAGAAGTAAGTTGGCCGCAGTGTTATCACTCATGGTTATGGCAG
CACTGCATAATTCTCTTACTGTCATGCCATCCGTAAGATGCTTTTCTGTGACTGGTGAGTACTCAACCAA
GTCATTCTGAGAATAGTGTATGCGGCGACCGAGTTGCTCTTGCCCGGCGTCAATACGGGATAATACCGCG
CCACATAGCAGAACTTTAAAAGTGCTCATCATTGGAAAACGTTCTTCGGGGCGAAAACTCTCAAGGATCT
TACCGCTGTTGAGATCCAGTTCGATGTAACCCACTCGTGCACCCAACTGATCTTCAGCATCTTTTACTTT
CACCAGCGTTTCTGGGTGAGCAAAAACAGGAAGGCAAAATGCCGCAAAAAAGGGAATAAGGGCGACACGG
AAATGTTGAATACTCATACTCTTCCTTTTTCAATATTATTGAAGCATTTATCAGGGTTATTGTCTCATGA
GCGGATACATATTTGAATGTATTTAGAAAAATAAACAAATAGGGGTTCCGCGCACATTTCCCCGAAAAGT
GCCACCTGACGTCTAAGAAACCATTATTATCATGACATTAACCTATAAAAATAGGCGTATCACGAGGCCC
TTTCGTC
